Addgene plasmid #185855: pILGFP10E1A
Purpose: Testing the SkGAL2 promoter inserted with 2 PZ4 elements using a green fluorescent protein as the reporter
Depositing lab: Claudia Vickers. Depositing organization: University of Queensland. Publication: Engineering eukaryote-like regulatory circuits to expand artificial control mechanisms for metabolic engineering in Saccharomyces cerevisiae. Peng B, Bandari NC, Lu Z, Howard CB, Scott C, Trau M, Dumsday G, Vickers CE. Commun Biol. 2022 Feb 16;5(1):135. doi: 10.1038/s42003-022-03070-z. PubMed 35173283.
Backbone
  Vector backbone: pUC19
  Vector type: Yeast Expression
Growth in bacteria
  Bacterial resistance: Ampicillin, 100 μg/mL
  Growth temperature: 37°C
  Growth strain: DH5alpha
  Copy number: High Copy
Gene/Insert
  Gene/Insert name: PURA3>KlURA3>TAgTEF1- PSkGAL2M1(2*PZ4)> (BamHI)yEGFP>TURA3
  Species: Synthetic
  Mutation: None
  Cloning method: Gibson Cloning
Terms and licenses: Academic/Nonprofit Terms; Industry Terms: Not Available to Industry
How to cite: pILGFP10E1A was a gift from Claudia Vickers (Addgene plasmid # 185855 ; http://n2t.net/addgene:185855 ; RRID:Addgene_185855)
