[The description below was written by a language model from this plasmid's Addgene catalogue record and pLannotate feature annotations shown in this document.]
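Description:
pILGFP10E1A is a yeast expression/reporter plasmid built on the pUC19 backbone by Gibson cloning. In E. coli it is maintained by the high-copy ColE1/pUC origin and selected with ampicillin through the β-lactamase (AmpR) gene. Remnants of the pUC19 lac region (lac promoter, operator, CAP site and a lacZα fragment) are also annotated. No yeast replication origin (2μ or CEN/ARS) appears in the feature table. The synthetic insert is bounded on one side by a URA3 promoter fragment and on the other by S. cerevisiae URA3 sequence (a 3' coding fragment, plus the URA3 terminator named in the insert). This layout suggests delivery by homologous integration at the URA3 locus rather than episomal maintenance, although the record does not say so explicitly.

The insert holds two units. The first is a yeast selection marker, KlURA3, driven by the URA3 promoter and terminated by the AgTEF1 terminator. It complements uracil auxotrophy and can be counterselected with 5-FOA. The annotation tool labelled this ORF by its similarity to S. cerevisiae URA3. A single loxP site lies just downstream of the marker; no partner site is annotated. The second unit is the test cassette: a modified SkGAL2 promoter (PSkGAL2M1) carrying two inserted PZ4 elements drives yeast-enhanced GFP (yEGFP, annotated as GFPmut3), which is followed by the URA3 terminator. A BamHI site sits at the promoter–reporter junction. The promoter itself is not annotated in the feature table.

The stated purpose is to test this engineered promoter by reading its activity as green fluorescence. The work belongs to a study building synthetic eukaryote-like regulatory circuits for metabolic engineering in Saccharomyces cerevisiae. The record does not state which regulator acts on the PZ4 elements.
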