Features (pLannotate 1.2.2; 15 found; start..end, strand, type, name):
    721..1431    +  CDS            GFPmut3: GFPmut3 is a basic (constitutively fluorescent) green fluorescent protein published in 1996, derived from Aequorea victoria. It is reported to be a very rapidly-maturing weak dimer.
   1447..1546    +  CDS            URA3 (fragment): orotidine-5'-phosphate decarboxylase, required for uracil biosynthesis; S. cerevisiae URA3; yeast auxotrophic marker, counterselectable with 5-fluoroorotic acid (5-FOA)
   1700..1716    -  protein_bind   lac operator: The lac repressor binds to the lac operator to inhibit transcription in E. coli. This inhibition can be relieved by adding lactose or isopropyl-β-D-thiogalactopyranoside (IPTG). lac repressor encoded by lacI
   1724..1754    -  promoter       lac promoter: promoter for the E. coli lac operon
   1769..1790    -  protein_bind   CAP binding site: CAP binding activates transcription in the presence of cAMP. E. coli catabolite activator protein
   1803..1895    -  CDS            lacI (fragment): lac repressor; lacI; The lac repressor binds to the lac operator to inhibit transcription in E. coli. This inhibition can be relieved by adding lactose or isopropyl-β-D-thiogalactopyranoside (IPTG).
   2078..2666    -  rep_origin     ori: high-copy-number ColE1/pMB1/pBR322/pUC origin of replication
   2837..3697    -  CDS            AmpR: β-lactamase; bla; confers resistance to ampicillin, carbenicillin, and related antibiotics
   3698..3802    -  promoter       AmpR promoter: bla
   3897..3932    +  CDS            rop (fragment): Rop protein, which maintains plasmids at low copy number; rop
   4034..4133    +  misc_feature   bom (fragment): basis of mobility region from pBR322
   4139..4296    -  CDS            lacZα (fragment): LacZα fragment of β-galactosidase; lacZ fragment
   4303..4466    +  promoter       URA3 promoter (fragment): S. cerevisiae URA3
   4469..5254    +  CDS            URA3: PYRF_YEAST - Experimental evidence at protein level: Swiss-Prot protein existence level 1. From Saccharomyces cerevisiae (strain ATCC 204508 / S288c) (Baker's yeast).
   5406..5439    +  protein_bind   loxP: Cre-mediated recombination occurs in the 8-bp core sequence (GCATACAT). Cre recombinase
>Addgene plasmid #185855 | pILGFP10E1A | addgene full sequence | sequence record 370793 | Addgene NGS Result
GCTCGAGTAAACCAATTTTATTTGAACTTGCCCCGCTAATCGTACAGACGTACCAGATCCAGGTCATAAC
GGTGCCATTAGAAGGCCGTAGAATAGACCCACTAAAGCTATCACAGGCAACCTTGCATCCAAGTCTAATT
AAACGGAGCAGAATCTGTTCCAGTAATGTATAAAGAATTAACTACCGGAAAAGCGTCTTCCGGGGCGGCT
CAACCGGATTACATTCTTTTTTCTTTTTTGCGGCCAGCATTCGAGTCACGTGCTCAAATACTGAGGAAGG
GGTTCTTCCGGTAGGCACCGGCGCTCACTCTTCCGTGCGGCACACTCCCCGCAGTTCAGGGGCCATGTGC
CTGTGAGAGTATTTCCGCAGGCCATAGTTCCGGGGTGGACCACTCCGAGCTAATGCTAAAGTAAGCCCTT
CCCAACTTGAAATAGGAACAAAAGTCAATTATGCTCCTCCTGTAAAGCTAAACTAGAGTGAGACGTTTTT
AGAGTGAGACGTTGTTAGCAGTCGTTGTTCAAGGGAGGGATGAGTTGAGGAATAAAATGCGGAAAAAGTG
TGGGTTAGACAGACATATATAAACTCTAGCCATTCGGCTGAAATATATCTGAGTTCATTTGTGATAACTT
TTTTGATTACTTGTTCATATATCCACAAGAACAACGACTATTAAACAATAGAAAATAGTATAATAAAAAA
AGTTTTTTACAATGGGATCCTCTAAAGGTGAAGAATTATTCACTGGTGTTGTCCCAATTTTGGTTGAATT
AGATGGTGATGTTAATGGTCACAAATTTTCTGTCTCCGGTGAAGGTGAAGGTGATGCTACTTACGGTAAA
TTGACCTTAAAATTTATTTGTACTACTGGTAAATTGCCAGTTCCATGGCCAACCTTAGTCACTACTTTCG
GTTATGGTGTTCAATGTTTTGCGAGATACCCAGATCATATGAAACAACATGACTTTTTCAAGTCTGCCAT
GCCAGAAGGTTATGTTCAAGAAAGAACTATTTTTTTCAAAGATGACGGTAACTACAAGACCAGAGCTGAA
GTCAAGTTTGAAGGTGATACCTTAGTTAATAGAATCGAATTAAAAGGTATTGATTTTAAAGAAGATGGTA
ACATTTTAGGTCACAAATTGGAATACAACTATAACTCTCACAATGTTTACATCATGGCTGACAAACAAAA
GAATGGTATCAAAGTTAACTTCAAAATTAGACACAACATTGAAGATGGTTCTGTTCAATTAGCTGACCAT
TATCAACAAAATACTCCAATTGGTGATGGTCCAGTCTTGTTACCAGACAACCATTACTTATCCACTCAAT
CTGCCTTATCCAAAGATCCAAACGAAAAGAGAGACCACATGGTCTTGTTAGAATTTGTTACTGCTGCTGG
TATTACCCATGGTATGGATGAATTGTACAAAAGATCTTAAACTAGTAGGACTATTTGCAAAGGGAAGGGA
TGCTAAGGTAGAGGGTGAACGTTACAGAAAAGCAGGCTGGGAAGCATATTTGAGAAGATGCGGCCAGCAA
AACTAAAAAACTGTATTATAAGTAAATGCATGTATACTAAACTCACAAATTAGAGCTTCAATTTAATTAT
ATCAGTTATTACCCGGGAATCTCGGTCGTAATGATTTAAATGCATGCAAGCTTGGCGTAATCATGGTCAT
AGCTGTTTCCTGTGTGAAATTGTTATCCGCTCACAATTCCACACAACATACGAGCCGGAAGCATAAAGTG
TAAAGCCTGGGGTGCCTAATGAGTGAGCTAACTCACATTAATTGCGTTGCGCTCACTGCCCGCTTTCCAG
TCGGGAAACCTGTCGTGCCAGCTGCATTAATGAATCGGCCAACGCGCGGGGAGAGGCGGTTTGCGTATTG
GGCGCTCTTCCGCTTCCTCGCTCACTGACTCGCTGCGCTCGGTCGTTCGGCTGCGGCGAGCGGTATCAGC
TCACTCAAAGGCGGTAATACGGTTATCCACAGAATCAGGGGATAACGCAGGAAAGAACATGTGAGCAAAA
GGCCAGCAAAAGGCCAGGAACCGTAAAAAGGCCGCGTTGCTGGCGTTTTTCCATAGGCTCCGCCCCCCTG
ACGAGCATCACAAAAATCGACGCTCAAGTCAGAGGTGGCGAAACCCGACAGGACTATAAAGATACCAGGC
GTTTCCCCCTGGAAGCTCCCTCGTGCGCTCTCCTGTTCCGACCCTGCCGCTTACCGGATACCTGTCCGCC
TTTCTCCCTTCGGGAAGCGTGGCGCTTTCTCATAGCTCACGCTGTAGGTATCTCAGTTCGGTGTAGGTCG
TTCGCTCCAAGCTGGGCTGTGTGCACGAACCCCCCGTTCAGCCCGACCGCTGCGCCTTATCCGGTAACTA
TCGTCTTGAGTCCAACCCGGTAAGACACGACTTATCGCCACTGGCAGCAGCCACTGGTAACAGGATTAGC
AGAGCGAGGTATGTAGGCGGTGCTACAGAGTTCTTGAAGTGGTGGCCTAACTACGGCTACACTAGAAGAA
CAGTATTTGGTATCTGCGCTCTGCTGAAGCCAGTTACCTTCGGAAAAAGAGTTGGTAGCTCTTGATCCGG
CAAACAAACCACCGCTGGTAGCGGTGGTTTTTTTGTTTGCAAGCAGCAGATTACGCGCAGAAAAAAAGGA
TCTCAAGAAGATCCTTTGATCTTTTCTACGGGGTCTGACGCTCAGTGGAACGAAAACTCACGTTAAGGGA
TTTTGGTCATGAGATTATCAAAAAGGATCTTCACCTAGATCCTTTTAAATTAAAAATGAAGTTTTAAATC
AATCTAAAGTATATATGAGTAAACTTGGTCTGACAGTTACCAATGCTTAATCAGTGAGGCACCTATCTCA
GCGATCTGTCTATTTCGTTCATCCATAGTTGCCTGACTCCCCGTCGTGTAGATAACTACGATACGGGAGG
GCTTACCATCTGGCCCCAGTGCTGCAATGATACCGCGAGACCCACGCTCACCGGCTCCAGATTTATCAGC
AATAAACCAGCCAGCCGGAAGGGCCGAGCGCAGAAGTGGTCCTGCAACTTTATCCGCCTCCATCCAGTCT
ATTAATTGTTGCCGGGAAGCTAGAGTAAGTAGTTCGCCAGTTAATAGTTTGCGCAACGTTGTTGCCATTG
CTACAGGCATCGTGGTGTCACGCTCGTCGTTTGGTATGGCTTCATTCAGCTCCGGTTCCCAACGATCAAG
GCGAGTTACATGATCCCCCATGTTGTGCAAAAAAGCGGTTAGCTCCTTCGGTCCTCCGATCGTTGTCAGA
AGTAAGTTGGCCGCAGTGTTATCACTCATGGTTATGGCAGCACTGCATAATTCTCTTACTGTCATGCCAT
CCGTAAGATGCTTTTCTGTGACTGGTGAGTACTCAACCAAGTCATTCTGAGAATAGTGTATGCGGCGACC
GAGTTGCTCTTGCCCGGCGTCAATACGGGATAATACCGCGCCACATAGCAGAACTTTAAAAGTGCTCATC
ATTGGAAAACGTTCTTCGGGGCGAAAACTCTCAAGGATCTTACCGCTGTTGAGATCCAGTTCGATGTAAC
CCACTCGTGCACCCAACTGATCTTCAGCATCTTTTACTTTCACCAGCGTTTCTGGGTGAGCAAAAACAGG
AAGGCAAAATGCCGCAAAAAAGGGAATAAGGGCGACACGGAAATGTTGAATACTCATACTCTTCCTTTTT
CAATATTATTGAAGCATTTATCAGGGTTATTGTCTCATGAGCGGATACATATTTGAATGTATTTAGAAAA
ATAAACAAATAGGGGTTCCGCGCACATTTCCCCGAAAAGTGCCACCTGACGTCTAAGAAACCATTATTAT
CATGACATTAACCTATAAAAATAGGCGTATCACGAGGCCCTTTCGTCTCGCGCGTTTCGGTGATGACGGT
GAAAACCTCTGACACATGCAGCTCCCGGAGACGGTCACAGCTTGTCTGTAAGCGGATGCCGGGAGCAGAC
AAGCCCGTCAGGGCGCGTCAGCGGGTGTTGGCGGGTGTCGGGGCTGGCTTAACTATGCGGCATCAGAGCA
GATTGTACTGAGAGTGCACCATATGCGGTGTGAAATACCGCACAGATGCGTAAGGAGAAAATACCGCATC
AGGCGCCATTCGCCATTCAGGCTGCGCAACTGTTGGGAAGGGCGATCGGTGCGGGCCTCTTCGCTATTAC
GCCAGCTGGCGAAAGGGGGATGTGCTGCAAGGCGATTAAGTTGGGTAACGCCAGGGTTTTCCCAGTCACG
ACGTTGTAAAACGACGGCCAGTGAATTCATTTAAATTTTTTTGATTCGGTAATCTCCGAACAGAAGGAAG
AACGAAGGAAGGAGCACAGACTTAGATTGGTATATATACGCATATGTAGTGTTGAAGAAACATGAAATTG
CCCAGTATTCTTAACCCAACTGCACAGAACAAAAACCTGCAGGAAACGAAGATAAAACATGTCCACAAAA
TCATATACCAGTAGAGCTGAGACTCATGCAAGTCCGGTTGCATCGAAACTTTTACGTTTAATGGATGAAA
AGAAGACCAATTTGTGTGCTTCTCTTGACGTTCGTTCGACTGATGAGCTATTGAAACTTGTTGAAACGTT
GGGTCCATACATTTGCCTTTTGAAAACACACGTTGATATCTTGGATGATTTCAGTTATGAGGGTACTGTC
GTTCCATTGAAAGCATTGGCAGAGAAATACAAGTTCTTGATATTTGAGGACAGAAAATTCGCCGATATCG
GTAACACAGTCAAATTACAATATACATCGGGCGTTTACCGTATCGCAGAATGGTCTGATATCACCAACGC
CCACGGGGTTACTGGTGCTGGTATTGTTGCTGGCTTGAAACAAGGTGCGCAAGAGGTCACCAAAGAACCA
AGGGGATTATTGATGCTTGCTGAATTGTCTTCCAAGGGTTCTCTAGCACACGGTGAATATACTAAGGGTA
CCGTTGATATTGCAAAGAGTGATAAAGATTTCGTTATTGGGTTCATTGCTCAGAACGATATGGGAGGAAG
AGAAGAAGGGTTTGATTGGCTAATCATGACCCCAGGTGTAGGTTTAGACGACAAAGGCGATGCATTGGGT
CAGCAGTACAGAACCGTCGACGAAGTTGTAAGTGGTGGATCAGATATCATCATTGTTGGCAGAGGACTTT
TCGCCAAGGGTAGAGATCCTAAGGTTGAAGGTGAAAGATACAGAAATGCTGGATGGGAAGCGTACCAAAA
GAGAATCAGCGCTCCCCATTAATTATACAGGAAACTTAATAGAACAAATCACATATTTAATCTAATAGCC
ACCTGCATTGGCACGGTGCAACACTACTTCAACTTCATCTTACAAAAAGATCACGTGATCTGTTGTATTG
GGATCTCTAGACCTAATAACTTCGTATAGCATACATTATACGAAGTTATATTAAGGGTT
